Addgene plasmid #147727: pnEA-NpM-HsNot2_467-540_U
Purpose: Bacterial Expression of HsNot2_467-540
Depositing lab: Elisa Izaurralde. Depositing organization: Max Planck Institute for Developmental Biology. Publication: Structure and assembly of the NOT module of the human CCR4-NOT complex. Boland A, Chen Y, Raisch T, Jonas S, Kuzuoglu-Ozturk D, Wohlbold L, Weichenrieder O, Izaurralde E. Nat Struct Mol Biol. 2013 Nov;20(11):1289-97. doi: 10.1038/nsmb.2681. Epub 2013 Oct 13. PubMed 24121232.
Backbone
  Vector backbone: Unknown
  Vector type: Bacterial Expression
Growth in bacteria
  Bacterial resistance: Ampicillin, 100 μg/mL
  Growth temperature: 37°C
  Growth strain: DH5alpha
  Copy number: Low Copy
Gene/Insert
  Gene/Insert name: HsNot2_467-540 (alt name: CNOT2)
  Species: H. sapiens (human)
  Entrez Gene: CNOT2 (a.k.a. CDC36, HSPC131, IDNADFS, NOT2, NOT2H)
  Cloning method: Unknown
Terms and licenses: Academic/Nonprofit Terms; Industry Terms: Not Available to Industry
Depositor comments: ORF extracted from NCBI: NM_014515.5. Plasmids from this collection were made available to the research community and donated after the lab closed. Please note that the sequence provided by the depositing laboratory may be theoretical/predicted or based on Sanger sequencing results. There may be discrepancies between sequencing results obtained by Addgene and the depositor sequence. If an Addgene verified sequence is not available, please contact before placing your order to request that our lab fully sequence the plasmid.
How to cite: pnEA-NpM-HsNot2_467-540_U was a gift from Elisa Izaurralde (Addgene plasmid # 147727 ; http://n2t.net/addgene:147727 ; RRID:Addgene_147727)
