[The description below was written by a language model from this plasmid's Addgene catalogue record and pLannotate feature annotations shown in this document.]
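Description:
pnEA-NpM-HsNot2_467-540_U is a 7,041-nt bacterial expression plasmid for producing a C-terminal fragment (residues 467–540) of human CNOT2 (NOT2), a subunit of the CCR4-NOT deadenylase complex that is required for the complex's structural integrity. The catalogue lists the backbone as unknown, but the annotated features point to a pET-like, pBR322-derived architecture. It carries a ColE1/pMB1-type origin together with the bom mobility region and the rop gene, which keeps copy number low, in agreement with the low-copy designation in the record. Selection is by ampicillin through the bla gene and its own promoter. Several tetracycline-resistance fragments and the tet promoter are also annotated, but these are interrupted remnants of the parental plasmid and not a functional marker.

The expression cassette consists of a T7 promoter followed by a lac operator, the strong T7 gene 10 ribosome binding site and a T7 terminator. A lacI gene on the plasmid supplies repressor, so transcription depends on a host that provides T7 RNA polymerase and is induced with IPTG. The open reading frame begins with a cytosolic maltose-binding protein lacking its signal sequence. The CNOT2 fragment lies a short linker downstream, apparently giving an N-terminal MBP fusion that would aid solubility and allow affinity purification. The record does not state what the linker encodes, such as a protease cleavage site. A short match to a T7 gene 10B-derived solubility tag lies just before the terminator, and whether it is translated as part of the product is unclear from the table. The associated work concerns the structure and assembly of the human CCR4-NOT NOT module, so the plasmid is suited to recombinant production of this CNOT2 region for structural or biochemical interaction studies.
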