Features (pLannotate 1.2.2; 20 found; start..end, strand, type, name):
    104..208     +  promoter       AmpR promoter: bla
    209..1069    +  CDS            AmpR: β-lactamase; bla; confers resistance to ampicillin, carbenicillin, and related antibiotics
   1240..1828    +  rep_origin     ori: high-copy-number ColE1/pMB1/pBR322/pUC origin of replication
   2014..2156    -  misc_feature   bom: basis of mobility region from pBR322
   2258..2449    -  CDS            rop: Rop protein, which maintains plasmids at low copy number; rop
   2466..2846    +  CDS            YPB1_ECOLX: Protein predicted: Swiss-Prot protein existence level 4. From Escherichia coli.
   3088..3712    -  CDS            TcR (fragment): tetracycline efflux protein; tet; confers resistance to tetracycline
   3727..3748    -  protein_bind   CAP binding site: CAP binding activates transcription in the presence of cAMP. E. coli catabolite activator protein
   3761..4843    -  CDS            lacI: lac repressor; lacI; The lac repressor binds to the lac operator to inhibit transcription in E. coli. This inhibition can be relieved by adding lactose or isopropyl-β-D-thiogalactopyranoside (IPTG).
   4844..4921    -  promoter       lacI promoter: lacI
   4929..5208    -  CDS            TcR (fragment): tetracycline efflux protein; tet; confers resistance to tetracycline
   5230..5248    +  promoter       T7 promoter: promoter for bacteriophage T7 RNA polymerase
   5249..5273    +  protein_bind   lac operator: The lac repressor binds to the lac operator to inhibit transcription in E. coli. This inhibition can be relieved by adding lactose or isopropyl-β-D-thiogalactopyranoside (IPTG). lac repressor encoded by lacI
   5288..5310    +  RBS            RBS: efficient ribosome binding site from bacteriophage T7 gene 10 (Olins and Rangwala, 1989)
   5321..6417    +  CDS            MBP (fragment): maltose binding protein from E. coli; malE (mutated); This version of the gene does not encode a signal sequence, so MBP will remain in the cytosol.
   6463..6684    +  CDS            CNOT2 (fragment): CNOT2_HUMAN - Also known as CDC36, NOT2. Experimental evidence at protein level: Swiss-Prot protein existence level 1. Component of the CCR4-NOT complex which is one of the major cellular mRNA deadenylases and is linked to various cellular processes including bulk mRNA degradation, miRNA-mediated repression, translational repression during translational initiation and general transcription regulation. Additional complex functions may be a consequence of its influence on mRNA expression. Required for the CCR4- NOT complex structural integrity. Can repress transcription and may link the CCR4-NOT
   6725..6774    +  CDS            SET1 (fragment): solubility-enhancement tag derived from T7 phage gene 10B
   6782..6829    +  terminator     T7 terminator: transcription terminator for bacteriophage T7 RNA polymerase
   6852..6956    -  CDS            TcR (fragment): tetracycline efflux protein; tet; confers resistance to tetracycline
   7004..7032    -  promoter       tet promoter: E. coli promoter for tetracycline efflux protein gene
>Addgene plasmid #147727 | pnEA-NpM-HsNot2_467-540_U | depositor full sequence | sequence record 290174 | Full Sequence
TTCTTGAAGACGAAAGGGCCTCGTGATACGCCTATTTTTATAGGTTAATGTCATGATAATAATGGTTTCT
TAGACGTCAGGTGGCACTTTTCGGGGAAATGTGCGCGGAACCCCTATTTGTTTATTTTTCTAAATACATT
CAAATATGTATCCGCTCATGAGACAATAACCCTGATAAATGCTTCAATAATATTGAAAAAGGAAGAGTAT
GAGTATTCAACATTTCCGTGTCGCCCTTATTCCCTTTTTTGCGGCATTTTGCCTTCCTGTTTTTGCTCAC
CCAGAAACGCTGGTGAAAGTAAAAGATGCTGAAGATCAGTTGGGTGCACGAGTGGGTTACATCGAACTGG
ATCTCAACAGCGGTAAGATCCTTGAGAGTTTTCGCCCCGAAGAACGTTTTCCAATGATGAGCACTTTTAA
AGTTCTGCTATGTGGCGCGGTATTATCCCGTGTTGACGCCGGGCAAGAGCAACTCGGTCGCCGCATACAC
TATTCTCAGAATGACTTGGTTGAGTACTCACCAGTCACAGAAAAGCATCTTACGGATGGCATGACAGTAA
GAGAATTATGCAGTGCTGCCATAACCATGAGTGATAACACTGCGGCCAACTTACTTCTGACAACGATCGG
AGGACCGAAGGAGCTAACCGCTTTTTTGCACAACATGGGGGATCATGTAACTCGCCTTGATCGTTGGGAA
CCGGAGCTGAATGAAGCCATACCAAACGACGAGCGTGACACCACGATGCCTGCAGCAATGGCAACAACGT
TGCGCAAACTATTAACTGGCGAACTACTTACTCTAGCTTCCCGGCAACAATTAATAGACTGGATGGAGGC
GGATAAAGTTGCAGGACCACTTCTGCGCTCGGCCCTTCCGGCTGGCTGGTTTATTGCTGATAAATCTGGA
GCCGGTGAGCGTGGGTCTCGCGGTATCATTGCAGCACTGGGGCCAGATGGTAAGCCCTCCCGTATCGTAG
TTATCTACACGACGGGGAGTCAGGCAACTATGGATGAACGAAATAGACAGATCGCTGAGATAGGTGCCTC
ACTGATTAAGCATTGGTAACTGTCAGACCAAGTTTACTCATATATACTTTAGATTGATTTAAAACTTCAT
TTTTAATTTAAAAGGATCTAGGTGAAGATCCTTTTTGATAATCTCATGACCAAAATCCCTTAACGTGAGT
TTTCGTTCCACTGAGCGTCAGACCCCGTAGAAAAGATCAAAGGATCTTCTTGAGATCCTTTTTTTCTGCG
CGTAATCTGCTGCTTGCAAACAAAAAAACCACCGCTACCAGCGGTGGTTTGTTTGCCGGATCAAGAGCTA
CCAACTCTTTTTCCGAAGGTAACTGGCTTCAGCAGAGCGCAGATACCAAATACTGTCCTTCTAGTGTAGC
CGTAGTTAGGCCACCACTTCAAGAACTCTGTAGCACCGCCTACATACCTCGCTCTGCTAATCCTGTTACC
AGTGGCTGCTGCCAGTGGCGATAAGTCGTGTCTTACCGGGTTGGACTCAAGACGATAGTTACCGGATAAG
GCGCAGCGGTCGGGCTGAACGGGGGGTTCGTGCACACAGCCCAGCTTGGAGCGAACGACCTACACCGAAC
TGAGATACCTACAGCGTGAGCTATGAGAAAGCGCCACGCTTCCCGAAGGGAGAAAGGCGGACAGGTATCC
GGTAAGCGGCAGGGTCGGAACAGGAGAGCGCACGAGGGAGCTTCCAGGGGGAAACGCCTGGTATCTTTAT
AGTCCTGTCGGGTTTCGCCACCTCTGACTTGAGCGTCGATTTTTGTGATGCTCGTCAGGGGGGCGGAGCC
TATGGAAAAACGCCAGCAACGCGGCCTTTTTACGGTTCCTGGCCTTTTGCTGGCCTTTTGCTCACATGTT
CTTTCCTGCGTTATCCCCTGATTCTGTGGATAACCGTATTACCGCCTTTGAGTGAGCTGATACCGCTCGC
CGCAGCCGAACGACCGAGCGCAGCGAGTCAGTGAGCGAGGAAGCGGAAGAGCGCCTGATGCGGTATTTTC
TCCTTACGCATCTGTGCGGTATTTCACACCGCATATATGGTGCACTCTCAGTACAATCTGCTCTGATGCC
GCATAGTTAAGCCAGTATACACTCCGCTATCGCTACGTGACTGGGTCATGGCTGCGCCCCGACACCCGCC
AACACCCGCTGACGCGCCCTGACGGGCTTGTCTGCTCCCGGCATCCGCTTACAGACAAGCTGTGACCGTC
TCCGGGAGCTGCATGTGTCAGAGGTTTTCACCGTCATCACCGAAACGCGCGAGGCAGCTGCGGTAAAGCT
CATCAGCGTGGTCGTGAAGCGATTCACAGATGTCTGCCTGTTCATCCGCGTCCAGCTCGTTGAGTTTCTC
CAGAAGCGTTAATGTCTGGCTTCTGATAAAGCGGGCCATGTTAAGGGCGGTTTTTTCCTGTTTGGTCACT
GATGCCTCCGTGTAAGGGGGATTTCTGTTCATGGGGGTAATGATACCGATGAAACGAGAGAGGATGCTCA
CGATACGGGTTACTGATGATGAACATGCCCGGTTACTGGAACGTTGTGAGGGTAAACAACTGGCGGTATG
GATGCGGCGGGACCAGAGAAAAATCACTCAGGGTCAATGCCAGCGCTTCGTTAATACAGATGTAGGTGTT
CCACAGGGTAGCCAGCAGCATCCTGCGATGCAGATCCGGAACATAATGGTGCAGGGCGCTGACTTCCGCG
TTTCCAGACTTTACGAAACACGGAAACCGAAGACCATTCATGTTGTTGCTCAGGTCGCAGACGTTTTGCA
GCAGCAGTCGCTTCACGTTCGCTCGCGTATCGGTGATTCATTCTGCTAACCAGTAAGGCAACCCCGCCAG
CCTAGCCGGGTCCTCAACGACAGGAGCACGATCATGCGCACCCGTGGCCAGGACCCAACGCTGCCCGAGA
TGCGCCGCGTGCGGCTGCTGGAGATGGCGGACGCGATGGATATGTTCTGCCAAGGGTTGGTTTGCGCATT
CACAGTTCTCCGCAAGAATTGATTGGCTCCAATTCTTGGAGTGGTGAATCCGTTAGCGAGGTGCCGCCGG
CTTCCATTCAGGTCGAGGTGGCCCGGCTCCATGCACCGCGACGCAACGCGGGGAGGCAGACAAGGTATAG
GGCGGCGCCTACAATCCATGCCAACCCGTTCCATGTGCTCGCCGAGGCGGCATAAATCGCCGTGACGATC
AGCGGTCCAGTGATCGAAGTTAGGCTGGTAAGAGCCGCGAGCGATCCTTGAAGCTGTCCCTGATGGTCGT
CATCTACCTGCCTGGACAGCATGGCCTGCAACGCGGGCATCCCGATGCCGCCGGAAGCGAGAAGAATCAT
AATGGGGAAGGCCATCCAGCCTCGCGTCGCGAACGCCAGCAAGACGTAGCCCAGCGCGTCGGCCGCCATG
CCGGCGATAATGGCCTGCTTCTCGCCGAAACGTTTGGTGGCGGGACCAGTGACGAAGGCTTGAGCGAGGG
CGTGCAAGATTCCGAATACCGCAAGCGACAGGCCGATCATCGTCGCGCTCCAGCGAAAGCGGTCCTCGCC
GAAAATGACCCAGAGCGCTGCCGGCACCTGTCCTACGAGTTGCATGATAAAGAAGACAGTCATAAGTGCG
GCGACGATAGTCATGCCCCGCGCCCACCGGAAGGAGCTGACTGGGTTGAAGGCTCTCAAGGGCATCGGTC
GAGATCCCGGTGCCTAATGAGTGAGCTAACTTACATTAATTGCGTTGCGCTCACTGCCCGCTTTCCAGTC
GGGAAACCTGTCGTGCCAGCTGCATTAATGAATCGGCCAACGCGCGGGGAGAGGCGGTTTGCGTATTGGG
CGCCAGGGTGGTTTTTCTTTTCACCAGTGAGACGGGCAACAGCTGATTGCCCTTCACCGCCTGGCCCTGA
GAGAGTTGCAGCAAGCGGTCCACGCTGGTTTGCCCCAGCAGGCGAAAATCCTGTTTGATGGTGGTTAACG
GCGGGATATAACATGAGCTGTCTTCGGTATCGTCGTATCCCACTACCGAGATATCCGCACCAACGCGCAG
CCCGGACTCGGTAATGGCGCGCATTGCGCCCAGCGCCATCTGATCGTTGGCAACCAGCATCGCAGTGGGA
ACGATGCCCTCATTCAGCATTTGCATGGTTTGTTGAAAACCGGACATGGCACTCCAGTCGCCTTCCCGTT
CCGCTATCGGCTGAATTTGATTGCGAGTGAGATATTTATGCCAGCCAGCCAGACGCAGACGCGCCGAGAC
AGAACTTAATGGGCCCGCTAACAGCGCGATTTGCTGGTGACCCAATGCGACCAGATGCTCCACGCCCAGT
CGCGTACCGTCTTCATGGGAGAAAATAATACTGTTGATGGGTGTCTGGTCAGAGACATCAAGAAATAACG
CCGGAACATTAGTGCAGGCAGCTTCCACAGCAATGGCATCCTGGTCATCCAGCGGATAGTTAATGATCAG
CCCACTGACGCGTTGCGCGAGAAGATTGTGCACCGCCGCTTTACAGGCTTCGACGCCGCTTCGTTCTACC
ATCGACACCACCACGCTGGCACCCAGTTGATCGGCGCGAGATTTAATCGCCGCGACAATTTGCGACGGCG
CGTGCAGGGCCAGACTGGAGGTGGCAACGCCAATCAGCAACGACTGTTTGCCCGCCAGTTGTTGTGCCAC
GCGGTTGGGAATGTAATTCAGCTCCGCCATCGCCGCTTCCACTTTTTCCCGCGTTTTCGCAGAAACGTGG
CTGGCCTGGTTCACCACGCGGGAAACGGTCTGATAAGAGACACCGGCATACTCTGCGACATCGTATAACG
TTACTGGTTTCACATTCACCACCCTGAATTGACTCTCTTCCGGGCGCTATCATGCCATACCGCGAAAGGT
TTTGCGCCATTCGATGGTGTCCGGGATCTCGACGCTCTCCCTTATGCGACTCCTGCATTAGGAAGCAGCC
CAGTAGTAGGTTGAGGCCGTTGAGCACCGCCGCCGCAAGGAATGGTGCATGCAAGGAGATGGCGCCCAAC
AGTCCCCCGGCCACGGGGCCTGCCACCATACCCACGCCGAAACAAGCGCTCATGAGCCCGAAGTGGCGAG
CCCGATCTTCCCCATCGGTGATGTCGGCGATATAGGCGCCAGCAACCGCACCTGTGGCGCCGGTGATGCC
GGCCACGATGCGTCCGGCGTAGAGGATCGAGATCTCGATCCCGCGAAATTAATACGACTCACTATAGGGG
AATTGTGAGCGGATAACAATTCCCCACTAGTAATAATTTTGTTTAACTTTAAGAAGGAGATATACCATGG
AAACTGAAGAAGGTAAACTGGTAATCTGGATTAACGGCGATAAAGGCTATAACGGTCTCGCTGAAGTCGG
TAAGAAATTCGAGAAAGATACCGGAATTAAAGTCACCGTTGAGCATCCGGATAAACTGGAAGAGAAATTC
CCACAGGTTGCGGCAACTGGCGATGGCCCTGACATTATCTTCTGGGCACACGACCGCTTTGGTGGCTACG
CTCAATCTGGCCTGTTGGCTGAAATCACCCCGGACAAAGCGTTCCAGGACAAGCTGTATCCGTTTACCTG
GGATGCCGTACGTTACAACGGCAAGCTGATTGCTTACCCGATCGCTGTTGAAGCGTTATCGCTGATTTAT
AACAAAGACCTGCTGCCGAACCCGCCAAAAACCTGGGAAGAGATCCCGGCGCTGGATAAAGAACTGAAAG
CGAAAGGTAAGAGCGCCCTGATGTTCAACCTGCAAGAACCGTACTTCACCTGGCCGCTGATTGCTGCTGA
CGGGGGTTATGCGTTCAAGTATGAAAACGGCAAGTACGACATTAAAGACGTGGGCGTGGATAACGCTGGC
GCGAAAGCGGGTCTGACCTTCCTGGTTGACCTGATTAAAAACAAACACATGAATGCAGACACCGATTACT
CCATCGCAGAAGCTGCCTTTAATAAAGGCGAAACAGCGATGACCATCAACGGCCCGTGGGCATGGTCCAA
CATCGACACCAGCAAAGTGAATTATGGTGTAACGGTACTGCCGACCTTCAAGGGTCAACCATCCAAACCG
TTCGTTGGCGTGCTGAGCGCAGGTATTAACGCCGCCAGTCCGAACAAAGAGCTGGCAAAAGAGTTCCTCG
AAAACTATCTGCTGACTGATGAAGGTCTGGAAGCGGTTAATAAAGACAAACCGCTGGGTGCCGTAGCGCT
GAAGTCTTACGAGGAAGAGTTGGCGAAAGATCCACGTATTGCCGCCACGATGGAAAACGCCCAGAAAGGT
GAAATCATGCCGAACATCCCGCAGATGTCCGCTTTCTGGTATGCCGTGCGTACTGCGGTGATCAACGCCG
CCAGCGGTCGTCAGACTGTCGATGAAGCCCTTAAAGACGCGCAGACTGGTACCGGCAGCGGCCTGGAAGT
TCTGTTCCAGGGGCCCCATATGCGTGATTGGAGATACCACAAAGAAGAACGAGTATGGATTACCAGGGCA
CCAGGCATGGAGCCAACAATGAAAACCAATACCTATGAGAGGGGAACATATTACTTCTTTGACTGTCTTA
ACTGGAGGAAAGTAGCTAAGGAGTTCCATCTGGAATATGACAAATTAGAAGAACGGCCTCACCTGCCATC
CACCTTCAACTACAACCCTGCTCAGCAAGCCTTCTAAGGATCCTAATAGTCTAGAGCTAGCCCTAGGAGA
TCCGGCTGCTAACAAAGCCCGAAAGGAAGCTGAGTTGGCTGCTGCCACCGCTGAGCAATAACTAGCATAA
CCCCTTGGGGCCTCTAAACGGGTCTTGAGGGGTTTTTTGCTGAAAGGAGGAACTATATCCGGATATCCCG
CAAGAGGCCCGGCAGTACCGGCATAACCAAGCCTATGCCTACAGCATCCAGGGTGACGGTGCCGAGGATG
ACGATGAGCGCATTGTTAGATTTCATACACGGTGCCTGACTGCGTTAGCAATTTAACTGTGATAAACTAC
CGCATTAAAGCTTATCGATGATAAGCTGTCAAACATGAGAA
